Addgene plasmid #244745: CL20_mEGFP_FOidr_193
Purpose: Express mEGFP-tagged intrinsically disordered protein (IDR), FOidr_193, derived from human fusion protein THBS1_FSIP1
Depositing lab: Richard Kriwacki. Depositing organization: St. Jude Children's Research Hospital. Publication: Proteome-wide computational analyses reveal links between protein condensate formation and RNA biology. Maiti S, Tripathi S, Baggett DW, Phillips AH, Park CG, Wang J, Wahiduzzaman, Freyaldenhoven WT, Kinger S, Pioso BJ, Bollinger JC, Somjee R, Lang B, Babu MM, Kriwacki RW. Sci Adv. 2025 Dec 5;11(49):eady1420. doi: 10.1126/sciadv.ady1420. Epub 2025 Dec 3. PubMed 41337585.
Backbone
  Vector backbone: CL20
  Vector type: Mammalian Expression
Growth in bacteria
  Bacterial resistance: Ampicillin, 100 μg/mL
  Growth temperature: 37°C
  Growth strain: NEB Stable
  Copy number: High Copy
Gene/Insert
  Gene/Insert name: FOidr_193
  Species: H. sapiens (human)
  Mutation: Unmutated
  Tag / fusion protein: monomeric EGFP (N terminal on insert)
  Cloning method: Restriction Enzyme; 5′ cloning site Unknown (unknown if destroyed)
Terms and licenses: Academic/Nonprofit Terms; Industry Terms: Not Available to Industry
Depositor comments: THBS1_FSIP1_776_986
How to cite: CL20_mEGFP_FOidr_193 was a gift from Richard Kriwacki (Addgene plasmid # 244745 ; http://n2t.net/addgene:244745 ; RRID:Addgene_244745)
