[The description below was written by a language model from this plasmid's Addgene catalogue record and pLannotate feature annotations shown in this document.]
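Description:
CL20_mEGFP_FOidr_193 is a mammalian expression plasmid built on the CL20 backbone. The catalogue lists it only as a mammalian expression vector, but the feature table shows it to be a self-inactivating HIV-1-derived lentiviral transfer vector. In bacteria it is maintained through a high-copy ColE1/pUC-type origin and selected with ampicillin via the β-lactamase gene. The lentiviral portion begins with a CMV enhancer joined to a truncated 5' LTR, which would drive Tat-independent transcription of the vector genome. This is followed by the Ψ packaging signal with a partial gag sequence, the cPPT/CTS element, the Rev response element for nuclear export of unspliced genomic RNA, and a ΔU3 3' LTR followed by a rabbit β-globin polyadenylation signal. Short vif, rev and nef matches are residual HIV-1 sequence rather than functional genes. An SV40 origin, an SV40 poly(A) signal and lac regulatory remnants also sit in the plasmid backbone.

The payload is driven by an internal CMV enhancer/promoter and encodes monomeric EGFP fused to the N terminus of FOidr_193, an unmutated intrinsically disordered region taken from the human fusion protein THBS1_FSIP1. The depositor's comment suggests the segment spans residues 776 to 986 of that fusion. The automated annotation identifies only a THBS1-derived portion of the insert. The unannotated stretch between it and mEGFP may include a linker or other insert sequence, but the record does not define it. The construct is intended for expressing the fluorescently tagged IDR in mammalian cells. The associated study concerns protein condensate formation and its links to RNA biology, so the mEGFP tag presumably allows the IDR's localisation and behaviour to be imaged in cells.
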