Features (pLannotate 1.2.2; 29 found; start..end, strand, type, name):
    199..254     -  polyA_signal   β-globin poly(A) signal: rabbit β-globin polyadenylation signal (Gil and Proudfoot, 1987)
    340..475     -  LTR            3' LTR (ΔU3) (fragment): self-inactivating 3' long terminal repeat (LTR) from HIV-1
    477..545     -  CDS            nef (fragment): NEF_HV1Z2 - Experimental evidence at protein level: Swiss-Prot protein existence level 1. Extracellular Nef protein targets CD4(+) T-lymphocytes for apoptosis by interacting with CXCR4 surface receptors. From Human immunodeficiency virus type 1 group M subtype D (isolate Z2/CDC-Z34) (HIV-1).
    571..1143    -  CDS            THBS1 (fragment): TSP1_HUMAN - Also known as TSP, TSP1. Experimental evidence at protein level: Swiss-Prot protein existence level 1. Adhesive glycoprotein that mediates cell-to-cell and cell-to- matrix interactions. Binds heparin. May play a role in dentinogenesis and/or maintenance of dentin and dental pulp (By similarity). Ligand for CD36 mediating antiangiogenic properties. Plays a role in ER stress response, via its interaction with the activating transcription factor 6 alpha (ATF6) which produces adaptive ER stress response factors (By similarity). From Homo sapiens (Human).
   1246..1962    -  CDS            mEGFP: mEGFP is a basic (constitutively fluorescent) green fluorescent protein published in 2002, derived from Aequorea victoria. It has moderate acid sensitivity.
   1976..2013    -  misc_feature   MCS (fragment): multiple cloning site
   2012..2028    -  promoter       tight TRE promoter (fragment): Tet-responsive promoter PTight, consisting of seven tet operator sequences followed by the minimal CMV promoter
   2044..2247    -  promoter       CMV promoter: human cytomegalovirus (CMV) immediate early promoter
   2248..2551    -  enhancer       CMV enhancer: human cytomegalovirus immediate early enhancer
   2619..2635    -  misc_feature   MCS (fragment): multiple cloning site
   2635..2660    -  CDS            Rev (fragment): human immunodeficiency virus 1 (HIV-1) Rev protein; rev; enhances nuclear export of unspliced and incompletely spliced viral mRNAs
   3037..3270    -  misc_feature   RRE: The Rev response element (RRE) of HIV-1 allows for Rev-dependent mRNA export from the nucleus to the cytoplasm.
   3404..3487    -  CDS            vif (fragment): VIF_HV1BR - Experimental evidence at protein level: Swiss-Prot protein existence level 1. Counteracts the innate antiviral activity of host APOBEC3F and APOBEC3G. Forms a complex with host APOBEC3F and APOBEC3G thus preventing the entry of these lethally hypermutating enzymes into progeny virions. Recruits an active E3 ubiquitin ligase complex composed of elongin BC, CUL5, and RBX2 to induce polyubiquitination of APOBEC3G and APOBEC3F. In turn, they are directed to the 26S proteasome for degradation. Vif interaction with APOBEC3G also blocks its cytidine deaminase activity in a proteasome-inde
   3630..3747    -  misc_feature   cPPT/CTS: central polypurine tract and central termination sequence of HIV-1
   3896..4255    -  CDS            HIV-1 gag (fragment): gag protein from human immunodeficiency virus 1; gag
   4239..4364    -  misc_feature   HIV-1 Ψ: packaging signal of human immunodeficiency virus type 1
   4411..4668    -  LTR            5' LTR (truncated): truncated 5' long terminal repeat (LTR) from HIV-1
   4670..5049    -  enhancer       CMV enhancer: human cytomegalovirus immediate early enhancer
   5080..5184    +  promoter       AmpR promoter: bla
   5185..6045    +  CDS            AmpR: β-lactamase; bla; confers resistance to ampicillin, carbenicillin, and related antibiotics
   6216..6804    +  rep_origin     ori: high-copy-number ColE1/pMB1/pBR322/pUC origin of replication
   6987..7041    +  CDS            lacI (fragment): lac repressor; lacI; The lac repressor binds to the lac operator to inhibit transcription in E. coli. This inhibition can be relieved by adding lactose or isopropyl-β-D-thiogalactopyranoside (IPTG).
   7043..7177    -  polyA_signal   SV40 poly(A) signal: SV40 polyadenylation signal
   7197..7332    -  rep_origin     SV40 ori: SV40 origin of replication
   7356..7378    -  promoter       SV40 promoter (fragment): SV40 enhancer and early promoter
   7385..7424    +  CDS            lacI (fragment): lac repressor; lacI; The lac repressor binds to the lac operator to inhibit transcription in E. coli. This inhibition can be relieved by adding lactose or isopropyl-β-D-thiogalactopyranoside (IPTG).
   7437..7458    +  protein_bind   CAP binding site: CAP binding activates transcription in the presence of cAMP. E. coli catabolite activator protein
   7473..7503    +  promoter       lac promoter: promoter for the E. coli lac operon
   7511..7527    +  protein_bind   lac operator: The lac repressor binds to the lac operator to inhibit transcription in E. coli. This inhibition can be relieved by adding lactose or isopropyl-β-D-thiogalactopyranoside (IPTG). lac repressor encoded by lacI
>Addgene plasmid #244745 | CL20_mEGFP_FOidr_193 | addgene full sequence | sequence record 488212 | Addgene NGS Result
AAAAAAAATCTAACCTCAAGTCAAGGCTTTTCTATGGAATAAGGAATGGACAGCAGGGGGCTGTTTCATA
TACTGATGACCTCTTTATAGCCAACCTTTGTTCATGGCAGCCAGCATATGGGCATATGTTGCCAAACTCT
AAACCAAATACTCATTCTGATGTTTTAAATGATTTGCCCTCCCATATGTCCTTCCGAGTGAGAGACACAA
AAAATTCCAACACACTATTGCAATGAAAATAAATTTCCTTTATTAGCCAGAAGTCAGATGCTCAAGGGGC
TTCATGATGTCCCCATAATTTTTGGCAGAGGGAAAAAGATCTGCTAGCTCGAGCAGCTGAAGCTTTATTG
AGGCTTAAGCAGTGGGTTCCCTAGTTAGCCAGAGAGCTCCCAGGCTCAGATCTGGTCTAACCAGAGAGAC
CCAGTACAGGCAAAAAGCAGATCTTGTCTTCTTTGGGAGTGAATTAGCCCTTCCAGTCCCCCCTTTTCTT
TTAAAAAGTGGCTAAGATCTACAGCTGCCTTGTAAGTCATTGGTCTTAAAGGTACCGTAATCTTATCTAG
AACCGGTTCATAACTCTTTACCCTGATGACGAACAACCCAGTTAGGATCATTCTGGGACGTGCCTTTCGG
GTCCAGCGGAATCATCTGGAAGCGCCGAAAATCGGTTTCGCTGATGTCCACGTTCTCAGGGCAGATGTCG
TCGATGTCCGGCACCGAATCGTGATCGAAGTCATCCTTGCACGCATCCCCACGACCGTCGCCGTCAGAGT
CTTTTTGATCTGGGTTCGGCACCAGACGGCAGTTGTCCTTATCGTCCGGAATGCCATCGTTATCGTCATC
GTGGTCACACGCGTCGCCTTTACCATCCTTGTCGTGGTCGGCCTGGTTCGCATTCGGAACGTACGGGCAG
TTATCCAAGTTATTCTGATGGCCATCTTCATCGATATCCTGGTTGTTGTCACAGGTATCGCCGATTCGGT
CTGAGTCCGAATCCAGTTGGTCCGGGTTGTGCTCTAACGGGCAGTTGTCGCATTGATCACCAACACCGTC
CATATCGGTGTCACGCTGATCAACATTATAGACGTACTGGCAGTTGTCACGTTCGTTGAGGATGCCATCA
CCATCGATGTCCGCTGCGCACGCATCACCTTCACCGTTGTTGTCGGTGTCTGCTTGGTCCGGATTGTGGT
TGTACGGGCAGTTCCGGGAAGCGGCCGCACTTCCCCCGGAGCCTCCGCTTCCGCCCTTGTACAGCTCGTC
CATGCCGAGAGTGATCCCGGCGGCGGTCACGAACTCCAGCAGGACCATGTGATCGCGCTTCTCGTTGGGG
TCTTTGCTCAGCTTGGACTGGGTGCTCAGGTAGTGGTTGTCGGGCAGCAGCACGGGGCCGTCGCCGATGG
GGGTGTTCTGCTGGTAGTGGTCGGCGAGCTGCACGCTGCCGTCCTCGATGTTGTGGCGGATCTTGAAGTT
CACCTTGATGCCGTTCTTCTGCTTGTCGGCCATGATATAGACGTTGTGGCTGTTGTAGTTGTACTCCAGC
TTGTGCCCCAGGATGTTGCCGTCCTCCTTGAAGTCGATGCCCTTCAGCTCGATGCGGTTCACCAGGGTGT
CGCCCTCGAACTTCACCTCGGCGCGGGTCTTGTAGTTGCCGTCGTCCTTGAAGAAGATGGTGCGCTCCTG
GACGTAGCCTTCGGGCATGGCGGACTTGAAGAAGTCGTGCTGCTTCATGTGGTCGGGGTAGCGGCTGAAG
CACTGCACGCCGTAGGTCAGGGTGGTCACGAGGGTGGGCCAGGGCACGGGCAGCTTGCCGGTGGTGCAGA
TGAACTTCAGGGTCAGCTTGCCGTAGGTGGCATCGCCCTCGCCCTCGCCGGACACGCTGAACTTGTGGCC
GTTTACGTCGCCGTCCAGCTCGACCAGGATGGGCACCACCCCGGTGAACAGCTCCTCGCCCTTGCTCACC
ATGGTGGCGACCGGTGGATCCCGGGCCCGCGGTACCGTCGACTGCAGAATTCGGTTCACTAAACGAGCCC
GGTTCACTAAACGAGCTCTGCTTATATAGACCTCCCACCGTACACGCCTACCGCCCATTTGCGTCAATGG
GGCGGAGTTGTTACGACATTTTGGAAAGTCCCGTTGATTTTGGTGCCAAAACAAACTCCCATTGACGTCA
ATGGGGTGGAGACTTGGAAATCCCCGTGAGTCAAACCGCTATCCACGCCCATTGATGTACTGCCAAAACC
GCATCACCATGGTAATAGCGATGACTAATACGTAGATGTACTGCCAAGTAGGAAAGTCCCATAAGGTCAT
GTACTGGGCATAATGCCAGGCGGGCCATTTACCGTCATTGACGTCAATAGGGGGCGTACTTGGCATATGA
TACACTTGATGTACTGCCAAGTGGGCAGTTTACCGTAAATACTCCACCCATTGACGTCAATGGAAAGTCC
CTATTGGCGTTACTATGGGAACATACGTCATTATTGACGTCAATGGGCGGGGGTCGTTGGGCGGTCAGCC
AGGCGGGCCATTTACCGTAAGTTATGTAACGCGGAACTCCATATATGGGCTATGAACTAATGACCCCGTA
ATTGATTACTATTAATAACTAGCACGCGTTCGAAGCTTGAGCTCGGTCCCCTCGGGGTTGGGAGGTGGGT
CTGAAACGATAATGGTGAATATCCCTGCCTAACTCTATTCACTATAGAAAGTACAGCAAAAACTATTCTT
AAACCTACCAAGCCTCCTACTATCATTATGAATAATTTTATATACCACAGCCAATTTGTTATGTTAAACC
AATTCCACAAACTTGCCCATTTATCTAATTCCAATAATTCTTGTTCATTCTTTTCTTGCTGGTTTTGCGA
TTCTTCAATTAAGGAGTGTATTAAGCTTGTGTAATTGTTAATTTCTCTGTCCCACTCCATCCAGGTCGTG
TGATTCCAAATCTGTTCCAGAGATTTATTACTCCAACTAGCATTCCAAGGCACAGCAGTGGTGCAAATGA
GTTTTCCAGAGCAACCCCAAATCCCCAGGAGCTGTTGATCCTTTAGGTATCTTTCCACAGCCAGGATTCT
TGCCTGGAGCTGCTTGATGCCCCAGACTGTGAGTTGCAACAGATGCTGTTGCGCCTCAATAGCCCTCAGC
AAATTGTTCTGCTGCTGCACTATACCAGACAATAATTGTCTGGCCTGTACCGTCAGCGTCATTGACGCTG
CGCCCATAGTGCTTCCTGCTGCTCCCAAGAACCCAAGGAACAAAGCTCCTATTCCCACTGCTCTTTTTTC
TCTCTGCACCACTCTTCTCTTTGCCTTGGTGGGTGCTACTCCTAATGGTTCAATTTTTACTACTTTATAT
TTATATAATTCACTTCTCCAATTGTCCCTCATATCTCCTCCTTATGGTGTTTTACTAAACTTTTCCATGT
TCTAATCCTCATCCTGTCTACTTGCCACACAATCATCACCTGCCATCTGTTTTCCATAATCCCTAATGAT
CTTTGCTTTTCTTCTTGGCACTACTTTTATGTCACTATTATCTTGTATTACTACTGCCCCTTCACCTTTC
CAGAGGAGCTTTGCTGGTCCTTTCCAAAGTGGATTTCTGCTGTCCCTGTAATAAACCCGAAAATTTTGAA
TTTTTGTAATTTGTTTTTGTAATTCTTTAGTTTGTATGTCTGTTGCTATTATGTCTACTATTCTTTCCCC
TGCACTGTACCCCCCAATCCCCCCTTTTCTTTTAAAATTGTGGATGAATACTGCCATTTGTACTGCTGTC
TTAAGATGTTCAGCCTGATCTCTTACCTGTCCTATAATTTTCTTTAATTCTTTATTCATAGATTCTACTA
CTCCTTGACTTTGGGGATTGTAGGGAATTTCCAGGTCTGAAGATCCTGCTGCTTGCTGTGCTTTTTTCTT
ACTTTTGTTTTGCTCTTCCTCTATCTTGTCTAAAGCTTCCTTGGTGTCTTTTATCTCTATCCTTTGATGC
ACACAATAGAGGGTTGCTACTGTATTATATAATGATCTAAGTTCTTCTGATCCTGTCTGAAGGGATGGTT
GTAGCTGTCCCAGTATTTGTCTACAGCCTTCTGATGTTTCTAACAGGCCAGTATTAACTGCGAATCGTTC
TAGCTCCCTGCTTGCCCATACTATATGTTTTAATTTATATTTTTTCTTTCCCCCTGGCCTTAACCGAATT
TTTTCCCATCGCGATCTAATTCTCCCCCGCTTAATACTGACGCTCTCGCACCCATCTCTCTCCTTCTAGC
CTCCGCTAGTCAAAATTTTTGGCGTACTCACCAGTCGCCGCCCCTCGCCTCTTGCCGTGCGCGCTTCAGC
AAGCCGAGTCCTGCGTCGAGAGAGCTCCTCTGGTTTCCCTTTCGCTTTCAAGTCCCTGTTCGGGCGCCAC
TGCTAGAGATTTTCCACACTGACTAAAAGGGTCTGAGGGATCTCTAGTTACCAGAGTCACACAACAGACG
GGCACACACTACTTGAAGCACTCAAGGCAAGCTTTATTGAGGCTTAAGCAGTGGGTTCCCTAGTTAGCCA
GAGAGCTCCCAGGCTCAGATCTGGTCTAACCAGAGAGACCCAGTACAGGCAAAAAGCAGCTGCTTATATG
CAGGATCTGAGGGCTCGCCACTCCCCAGTCCCGCCCAGGCCACGCCTCCCATGGTAATAGCGATGACTAA
TACGTAGATGTACTGCCAAGTAGGAAAGTCCCATAAGGTCATGTACTGGGCATAATGCCAGGCGGGCCAT
TTACCGTCATTGACGTCAATAGGGGGCGTACTTGGCATATGATACACTTGATGTACTGCCAAGTGGGCAG
TTTACCGTAAATACTCCACCCATTGACGTCAATGGAAAGTCCCTATTGGCGTTACTATGGGAACATACGT
CATTATTGACGTCAATGGGCGGGGGTCGTTGGGCGGTCAGCCAGGCGGGCCATTTACCGTAAGTTATGTA
ACGCGGAACTCCATATATGGGCTATGAACTAATGACCCCGTAATTGATTACTATTAATAACTAGTCAATA
ATCAATGTCGACCCAGGTGGCACTTTTCGGGGAAATGTGCGCGGAACCCCTATTTGTTTATTTTTCTAAA
TACATTCAAATATGTATCCGCTCATGAGACAATAACCCTGATAAATGCTTCAATAATATTGAAAAAGGAA
GAGTATGAGTATTCAACATTTCCGTGTCGCCCTTATTCCCTTTTTTGCGGCATTTTGCCTTCCTGTTTTT
GCTCACCCAGAAACGCTGGTGAAAGTAAAAGATGCTGAAGATCAGTTGGGTGCACGAGTGGGTTACATCG
AACTGGATCTCAACAGCGGTAAGATCCTTGAGAGTTTTCGCCCCGAAGAACGTTTTCCAATGATGAGCAC
TTTTAAAGTTCTGCTATGTGGCGCGGTATTATCCCGTATTGACGCCGGGCAAGAGCAACTCGGTCGCCGC
ATACACTATTCTCAGAATGACTTGGTTGAGTACTCACCAGTCACAGAAAAGCATCTTACGGATGGCATGA
CAGTAAGAGAATTATGCAGTGCTGCCATAACCATGAGTGATAACACTGCGGCCAACTTACTTCTGACAAC
GATCGGAGGACCGAAGGAGCTAACCGCTTTTTTGCACAACATGGGGGATCATGTAACTCGCCTTGATCGT
TGGGAACCGGAGCTGAATGAAGCCATACCAAACGACGAGCGTGACACCACGATGCCTGTAGCAATGGCAA
CAACGTTGCGCAAACTATTAACTGGCGAACTACTTACTCTAGCTTCCCGGCAACAATTAATAGACTGGAT
GGAGGCGGATAAAGTTGCAGGACCACTTCTGCGCTCGGCCCTTCCGGCTGGCTGGTTTATTGCTGATAAA
TCTGGAGCCGGTGAGCGTGGGTCTCGCGGTATCATTGCAGCACTGGGGCCAGATGGTAAGCCCTCCCGTA
TCGTAGTTATCTACACGACGGGGAGTCAGGCAACTATGGATGAACGAAATAGACAGATCGCTGAGATAGG
TGCCTCACTGATTAAGCATTGGTAACTGTCAGACCAAGTTTACTCATATATACTTTAGATTGATTTAAAA
CTTCATTTTTAATTTAAAAGGATCTAGGTGAAGATCCTTTTTGATAATCTCATGACCAAAATCCCTTAAC
GTGAGTTTTCGTTCCACTGAGCGTCAGACCCCGTAGAAAAGATCAAAGGATCTTCTTGAGATCCTTTTTT
TCTGCGCGTAATCTGCTGCTTGCAAACAAAAAAACCACCGCTACCAGCGGTGGTTTGTTTGCCGGATCAA
GAGCTACCAACTCTTTTTCCGAAGGTAACTGGCTTCAGCAGAGCGCAGATACCAAATACTGTTCTTCTAG
TGTAGCCGTAGTTAGGCCACCACTTCAAGAACTCTGTAGCACCGCCTACATACCTCGCTCTGCTAATCCT
GTTACCAGTGGCTGCTGCCAGTGGCGATAAGTCGTGTCTTACCGGGTTGGACTCAAGACGATAGTTACCG
GATAAGGCGCAGCGGTCGGGCTGAACGGGGGGTTCGTGCACACAGCCCAGCTTGGAGCGAACGACCTACA
CCGAACTGAGATACCTACAGCGTGAGCTATGAGAAAGCGCCACGCTTCCCGAAGGGAGAAAGGCGGACAG
GTATCCGGTAAGCGGCAGGGTCGGAACAGGAGAGCGCACGAGGGAGCTTCCAGGGGGAAACGCCTGGTAT
CTTTATAGTCCTGTCGGGTTTCGCCACCTCTGACTTGAGCGTCGATTTTTGTGATGCTCGTCAGGGGGGC
GGAGCCTATGGAAAAACGCCAGCAACGCGGCCTTTTTACGGTTCCTGGCCTTTTGCTGGCCTTTTGCTCA
CATGTTCTTTCCTGCGTTATCCCCTGCTTCTGTGGATAACCGTATTACCGCCTTTGAGTGAGCTGATACC
GCTCGCCGCAGCCGAACGACCGAGCGCAGCGAGTCAGTGAGCGAGGAAGCGGAAGAGCGCCCAATACGCA
AACCGCCTCTCCCCGCGCGTTGGCCGATTCATTAATGCAGCGGATCCAGACATGATAAGATACATTGATG
AGTTTGGACAAACCACAACTAGAATGCAGTGAAAAAAATGCTTTATTTGTGAAATTTGTGATGCTATTGC
TTTATTTGTAACCATTATAAGCTGCAATAAACAAGTTAGCTTTTTGCAAAAGCCTAGGCCTCCAAAAAAG
CCTCCTCACTACTTCTGGAATAGCTCAGAGGCCGAGGCGGCCTCGGCCTCTGCATAAATAAAAAAAATTA
GTCAGCCATGGGGCGGAGAATGGGCGGAACTGGGCGGAGTTAGGGGCGGGATGGGCGGAGTTAGGGGCGG
GACTATGGTTGCTGACTAATTGAGATGCGGATCCGCTGGCACGACAGGTTTCCCGACTGGAAAGCGGGCA
GTGAGCGCAACGCAATTAATGTGAGTTAGCTCACTCATTAGGCACCCCAGGCTTTACACTTTATGCTTCC
GGCTCGTATGTTGTGTGGAATTGTGAGCGGATAACAATTTCACACAGGAAACAGCTATGACCATGATTAC
GCCAAGCTTGGGCTGCAGGTCGAGGGATCTCCATAAGAGAAGAGGGACAGCTATGACTGGGAGTAGTCAG
GAGAGGAGGAAAAATCTGGCTAGTAAAACATGTAAGGAAAATTTTAGGGATGTTAAAGAAAAAAATAACA
CAAAACAAAATAT
